Addgene plasmid #169977: pDONR221 CARD8 PAM E274R
Purpose: pDONR221 for Gateway shuttling. Contains CARD8 that cannot bind DPP9 due to a mutation at site I (E274R) with sgRNA binding site mutations
Depositing lab: Daniel Bachovchin. Depositing organization: Memorial Sloan-Kettering Cancer Center. Publication: Dipeptidyl peptidase 9 sets a threshold for CARD8 inflammasome formation by sequestering its active C-terminal fragment. Sharif H, Hollingsworth LR, Griswold AR, Hsiao JC, Wang Q, Bachovchin DA, Wu H. Immunity. 2021 Jul 13;54(7):1392-1404.e10. doi: 10.1016/j.immuni.2021.04.024. Epub 2021 May 20. PubMed 34019797.
Backbone
  Vector backbone: pDONR221
  Vector type: Gateway cloning vector
Growth in bacteria
  Bacterial resistance: Kanamycin, 50 μg/mL
  Growth temperature: 37°C
  Growth strain: DH5alpha
  Copy number: High Copy
Gene/Insert
  Gene/Insert name: CARD8
  Species: H. sapiens (human)
  Mutation: PAM, E274R
  Entrez Gene: CARD8 (a.k.a. CARDINAL, DACAR, DAKAR, NDPP, NDPP1, TUCAN)
  Cloning method: Gateway Cloning
  Sequencing primers: 5′ M13 F; 3′ M13 R
Terms and licenses: Academic/Nonprofit Terms; Industry Terms: Not Available to Industry
How to cite: pDONR221 CARD8 PAM E274R was a gift from Daniel Bachovchin (Addgene plasmid # 169977 ; http://n2t.net/addgene:169977 ; RRID:Addgene_169977)
