[The description below was written by a language model from this plasmid's Addgene catalogue record and pLannotate feature annotations shown in this document.]
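Description:
pDONR221 CARD8 PAM E274R is a Gateway entry clone of about 4.2 kb built on the pDONR221 backbone, carrying a mutant human CARD8 coding sequence for transfer into destination vectors. It is propagated in E. coli from a high-copy ColE1/pUC-type origin and selected with kanamycin through an aminoglycoside phosphotransferase (KanR) gene. The CARD8 open reading frame, roughly 1.6 kb, lies between attL1 and attL2 sites, the configuration left after a BP reaction into the donor vector. These sites allow directional LR Clonase recombination of the insert into any attR-containing destination plasmid. The rrnB T1 and T2 terminators upstream of attL1 insulate the cassette from read-through transcription. A T7 promoter sits just outside attL2 facing back toward the insert, and short lacI and lacZα fragments are annotated as backbone remnants. The entry clone has no promoter positioned to drive sense expression of CARD8, so expression depends on the destination vector chosen.

The insert carries two kinds of change. E274R is described as a mutation at "site I" that prevents CARD8 from binding dipeptidyl peptidase 9 (DPP9). The "PAM" designation refers to mutations in an sgRNA binding site. Such changes are generally introduced so that a re-expressed cDNA escapes Cas9 cutting in cells where the endogenous gene has been targeted, although the record does not give the exact nucleotide changes or the guide involved. The associated study concerns DPP9 restraining CARD8 inflammasome formation, so this construct serves as a shuttle source for a DPP9-binding-deficient CARD8. No epitope tags or reporters are annotated in the feature table.
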