Features (pLannotate 1.2.2; 10 found; start..end, strand, type, name):
    415..507     +  CDS            lacI (fragment): lac repressor; lacI; The lac repressor binds to the lac operator to inhibit transcription in E. coli. This inhibition can be relieved by adding lactose or isopropyl-β-D-thiogalactopyranoside (IPTG).
    562..589     -  terminator     rrnB T2 terminator: transcription terminator T2 from the E. coli rrnB gene
    721..764     +  terminator     rrnB T1 terminator: Escherichia coli rrnB; transcription terminator T1 from the E. coli rrnB gene
    811..847     -  CDS            lacZα (fragment): LacZα fragment of β-galactosidase; lacZ fragment
    863..962     +  protein_bind   attL1: mutant version of attL; recombination site for the Gateway® LR reaction LR Clonase™
    968..2578    +  CDS            CARD8: CARD8_HUMAN - Also known as DACAR From Homo sapiens (Human).
   2580..2679    -  protein_bind   attL2: mutant version of attL; recombination site for the Gateway® LR reaction LR Clonase™
   2697..2715    -  promoter       T7 promoter: promoter for bacteriophage T7 RNA polymerase
   2849..3658    +  CDS            KanR: aminoglycoside phosphotransferase; aph(3')-Ia; confers resistance to kanamycin in bacteria or G418 (Geneticin®) in eukaryotes
   3805..232     +  rep_origin     ori (across the origin): high-copy-number ColE1/pMB1/pBR322/pUC origin of replication
>Addgene plasmid #169977 | pDONR221 CARD8 PAM E274R | addgene full sequence | sequence record 332692 | Addgene NGS Result
GACCTACACCGAACTGAGATACCTACAGCGTGAGCTATGAGAAAGCGCCACGCTTCCCGAAGGGAGAAAG
GCGGACAGGTATCCGGTAAGCGGCAGGGTCGGAACAGGAGAGCGCACGAGGGAGCTTCCAGGGGGAAACG
CCTGGTATCTTTATAGTCCTGTCGGGTTTCGCCACCTCTGACTTGAGCGTCGATTTTTGTGATGCTCGTC
AGGGGGGCGGAGCCTATGGAAAAACGCCAGCAACGCGGCCTTTTTACGGTTCCTGGCCTTTTGCTGGCCT
TTTGCTCACATGTTCTTTCCTGCGTTATCCCCTGATTCTGTGGATAACCGTATTACCGCCTTTGAGTGAG
CTGATACCGCTCGCCGCAGCCGAACGACCGAGCGCAGCGAGTCAGTGAGCGAGGAAGCGGAAGAGCGCCC
AATACGCAAACCGCCTCTCCCCGCGCGTTGGCCGATTCATTAATGCAGCTGGCACGACAGGTTTCCCGAC
TGGAAAGCGGGCAGTGAGCGCAACGCAATTAATACGCGTACCGCTAGCCAGGAAGAGTTTGTAGAAACGC
AAAAAGGCCATCCGTCAGGATGGCCTTCTGCTTAGTTTGATGCCTGGCAGTTTATGGCGGGCGTCCTGCC
CGCCACCCTCCGGGCCGTTGCTTCACAACGTTCAAATCCGCTCCCGGCGGATTTGTCCTACTCAGGAGAG
CGTTCACCGACAAACAACAGATAAAACGAAAGGCCCAGTCTTCCGACTGAGCCTTTCGTTTTATTTGATG
CCTGGCAGTTCCCTACTCTCGCGTTAACGCTAGCATGGATGTTTTCCCAGTCACGACGTTGTAAAACGAC
GGCCAGTCTTAAGCTCGGGCCCCAAATAATGATTTTATTTTGACTGATAGTGACCTGTTCGTTGCAACAA
ATTGATGAGCAATGCTTTTTTATAATGCCAACTTTGTACAAAAAAGCAGGCTTCGCCATGGAAAAAAAGG
AGTGTCCAGAAAAGAGTAGCAGCAGTGAGGAAGAGCTGCCGAGACGGGACAGTGGATCCAGTAGGAACAT
AGATGCATCCAAACTCATTAGACTACAAGGATCACGGAAACTGTTGGTTGACAATAGCATACGGGAACTG
CAATACACAAAAACTGGAATTTTTTTTCAGGCTGAGGCCTGTGTGACAAATGATACGGTATACAGGGAGC
TACCCTGTGTTTCTGAGACCCTTTGTGACATCTCACATTTTTTCCAAGAAGATGATGAGACAGAGGCAGA
GCCATTATTGTTCCGTGCTGTTCCTGAGTGTCAACTATCTGGGGGGGACATTCCCAGTGTATCAGAAGAG
CAGGAATCTTCAGAGGGACAAGATTCAGGAGACATTTGCTCAGAAGAGAATCAAATAGTTTCCTCTTATG
CTTCTAAAGTCTGTTTTGAGATCGAAGAAGATTATAAAAATCGTCAGTTTCTGGGGCCTGAAGGAAATGT
GGATGTTGAGTTGATTGATAAGAGCACAAACAGATACAGCGTTTGGTTCCCCACTGCTGGCTGGTATCTG
TGGTCAGCCACAGGCCTCGGCTTCCTGGTAAGGGATGAGGTCACAGTTACCATCGCCTTCGGCAGCTGGA
GTCAGCACCTGGCCCTGGACCTGCAGCACCATGAACAGTGGCTGGTGGGCGGCCCCTTGTTTGATGTCAC
TGCAGAGCCAGAGGAGGCTGTCGCCGAAATCCACCTCCCCCACTTCATCTCCCTCCAAGCAGGTGAGGTG
GACGTCTCCTGGTTTCTCGTTGCCCATTTTAAGAATAGAGGGATGGTCCTGGAGCATCCAGCCCGGGTGG
AGCCTTTCTATGCTGTCCTGGAAAGCCCCAGCTTCTCTCTGATGGGCATCCTGCTGCGGATCGCCAGTGG
GACTCGCCTCTCCATCCCCATCACTTCCAACACATTGATCTATTATCACCCCCACCCCGAAGATATTAAG
TTCCACTTGTACCTTGTCCCCAGCGACGCCTTGCTAACAAAGGCGATAGATGATGAGGAAGATCGCTTCC
ATGGTGTGCGCCTGCAGACTTCGCCCCCAATGGAACCCCTGAACTTTGGTTCCAGTTATATTGTGTCTAA
TTCTGCTAACCTGAAAGTAATGCCCAAGGAGTTGAAATTGTCCTACAGGAGCCCTGGAGAAATTCAGCAC
TTCTCAAAATTCTATGCTGGGCAGATGAAGGAACCCATTCAACTTGAGATTACTGAAAAAAGACATGGGA
CTTTGGTGTGGGATACTGAGGTGAAGCCAGTGGATCTCCAGCTTGTAGCTGCATCAGCCCCTCCTCCTTT
CTCAGGTGCAGCCTTTGTGAAGGAGAACCACCGGCAACTCCAAGCCAGGATGGGGGACCTGAAAGGGGTG
CTCGATGATCTCCAAGACAATGAGGTTCTTACTGAGAATGAGAAGGAGCTGGTGGAGCAGGAAAAGACAC
GGCAGAGCAAGAATGAGGCCTTGCTGAGCATGGTGGAGAAGAAAGGGGACCTGGCCCTGGACGTGCTCTT
CAGAAGCATTAGTGAAAGGGACCCTTACCTCGTGTCCTATCTTAGACAGCAGAATTTGGACCCAGCTTTC
TTGTACAAAGTTGGCATTATAAGAAAGCATTGCTTATCAATTTGTTGCAACGAACAGGTCACTATCAGTC
AAAATAAAATCATTATTTGCCATCCAGCTGATATCCCCTATAGTGAGTCGTATTACATGGTCATAGCTGT
TTCCTGGCAGCTCTGGCCCGTGTCTCAAAATCTCTGATGTTACATTGCACAAGATAAAAATATATCATCA
TGAACAATAAAACTGTCTGCTTACATAAACAGTAATACAAGGGGTGTTATGAGCCATATTCAACGGGAAA
CGTCGAGGCCGCGATTAAATTCCAACATGGATGCTGATTTATATGGGTATAAATGGGCTCGCGATAATGT
CGGGCAATCAGGTGCGACAATCTATCGCTTGTATGGGAAGCCCGATGCGCCAGAGTTGTTTCTGAAACAT
GGCAAAGGTAGCGTTGCCAATGATGTTACAGATGAGATGGTCAGACTAAACTGGCTGACGGAATTTATGC
CTCTTCCGACCATCAAGCATTTTATCCGTACTCCTGATGATGCATGGTTACTCACCACTGCGATCCCCGG
AAAAACAGCATTCCAGGTATTAGAAGAATATCCTGATTCAGGTGAAAATATTGTTGATGCGCTGGCAGTG
TTCCTGCGCCGGTTGCATTCGATTCCTGTTTGTAATTGTCCTTTTAACAGCGATCGCGTATTTCGTCTCG
CTCAGGCGCAATCACGAATGAATAACGGTTTGGTTGATGCGAGTGATTTTGATGACGAGCGTAATGGCTG
GCCTGTTGAACAAGTCTGGAAAGAAATGCATAAACTTTTGCCATTCTCACCGGATTCAGTCGTCACTCAT
GGTGATTTCTCACTTGATAACCTTATTTTTGACGAGGGGAAATTAATAGGTTGTATTGATGTTGGACGAG
TCGGAATCGCAGACCGATACCAGGATCTTGCCATCCTATGGAACTGCCTCGGTGAGTTTTCTCCTTCATT
ACAGAAACGGCTTTTTCAAAAATATGGTATTGATAATCCTGATATGAATAAATTGCAGTTTCATTTGATG
CTCGATGAGTTTTTCTAATCAGAATTGGTTAATTGGTTGTAACACTGGCAGAGCATTACGCTGACTTGAC
GGGACGGCGCAAGCTCATGACCAAAATCCCTTAACGTGAGTTACGCGTCGTTCCACTGAGCGTCAGACCC
CGTAGAAAAGATCAAAGGATCTTCTTGAGATCCTTTTTTTCTGCGCGTAATCTGCTGCTTGCAAACAAAA
AAACCACCGCTACCAGCGGTGGTTTGTTTGCCGGATCAAGAGCTACCAACTCTTTTTCCGAAGGTAACTG
GCTTCAGCAGAGCGCAGATACCAAATACTGTTCTTCTAGTGTAGCCGTAGTTAGGCCACCACTTCAAGAA
CTCTGTAGCACCGCCTACATACCTCGCTCTGCTAATCCTGTTACCAGTGGCTGCTGCCAGTGGCGATAAG
TCGTGTCTTACCGGGTTGGACTCAAGACGATAGTTACCGGATAAGGCGCAGCGGTCGGGCTGAACGGGGG
GTTCGTGCACACAGCCCAGCTTGGAGCGAAC
