>Addgene plasmid #169977 | pDONR221 CARD8 PAM E274R | depositor partial sequence | sequence record 329302 | Insert sequence
ATGGAAAAAAAGGAGTGTCCAGAAAAGAGTAGCAGCAGTGAGGAAGAGCTGCCGAGACGGGACAGTGGAT
CCAGTAGGAACATAGATGCATCCAAACTCATTAGACTACAAGGATCACGGAAACTGTTGGTTGACAATAG
CATACGGGAACTGCAATACACAAAAACTGGAATTTTTTTTCAGGCTGAGGCCTGTGTGACAAATGATACG
GTATACAGGGAGCTACCCTGTGTTTCTGAGACCCTTTGTGACATCTCACATTTTTTCCAAGAAGATGATG
AGACAGAGGCAGAGCCATTATTGTTCCGTGCTGTTCCTGAGTGTCAACTATCTGGGGGGGACATTCCCAG
TGTATCAGAAGAGCAGGAATCTTCAGAGGGACAAGATTCAGGAGACATTTGCTCAGAAGAGAATCAAATA
GTTTCCTCTTATGCTTCTAAAGTCTGTTTTGAGATCGAAGAAGATTATAAAAATCGTCAGTTTCTGGGGC
CTGAAGGAAATGTGGATGTTGAGTTGATTGATAAGAGCACAAACAGATACAGCGTTTGGTTCCCCACTGC
TGGCTGGTATCTGTGGTCAGCCACAGGCCTCGGCTTCCTGGTAAGGGATGAGGTCACAGTTACCATCGCC
TTCGGCAGCTGGAGTCAGCACCTGGCCCTGGACCTGCAGCACCATGAACAGTGGCTGGTGGGCGGCCCCT
TGTTTGATGTCACTGCAGAGCCAGAGGAGGCTGTCGCCGAAATCCACCTCCCCCACTTCATCTCCCTCCA
AGCAGGTGAGGTGGACGTCTCCTGGTTTCTCGTTGCCCATTTTAAGAATAGAGGGATGGTCCTGGAGCAT
CCAGCCCGGGTGGAGCCTTTCTATGCTGTCCTGGAAAGCCCCAGCTTCTCTCTGATGGGCATCCTGCTGC
GGATCGCCAGTGGGACTCGCCTCTCCATCCCCATCACTTCCAACACATTGATCTATTATCACCCCCACCC
CGAAGATATTAAGTTCCACTTGTACCTTGTCCCCAGCGACGCCTTGCTAACAAAGGCGATAGATGATGAG
GAAGATCGCTTCCATGGTGTGCGCCTGCAGACTTCGCCCCCAATGGAACCCCTGAACTTTGGTTCCAGTT
ATATTGTGTCTAATTCTGCTAACCTGAAAGTAATGCCCAAGGAGTTGAAATTGTCCTACAGGAGCCCTGG
AGAAATTCAGCACTTCTCAAAATTCTATGCTGGGCAGATGAAGGAACCCATTCAACTTGAGATTACTGAA
AAAAGACATGGGACTTTGGTGTGGGATACTGAGGTGAAGCCAGTGGATCTCCAGCTTGTAGCTGCATCAG
CCCCTCCTCCTTTCTCAGGTGCAGCCTTTGTGAAGGAGAACCACCGGCAACTCCAAGCCAGGATGGGGGA
CCTGAAAGGGGTGCTCGATGATCTCCAAGACAATGAGGTTCTTACTGAGAATGAGAAGGAGCTGGTGGAG
CAGGAAAAGACACGGCAGAGCAAGAATGAGGCCTTGCTGAGCATGGTGGAGAAGAAAGGGGACCTGGCCC
TGGACGTGCTCTTCAGAAGCATTAGTGAAAGGGACCCTTACCTCGTGTCCTATCTTAGACAGCAGAATTT
GTAA
